Addgene plasmid #19654: pGC78
Depositing lab: Jane Hubbard. Depositing organization: NYU Grossman School of Medicine. Publication: A "FLP-Out" system for controlled gene expression in Caenorhabditis elegans. Voutev R, Hubbard EJ. Genetics. 2008 Sep;180(1):103-19. doi: 10.1534/genetics.108.090274. PubMed 18723890.
Backbone
  Vector backbone: pPD95.03
  Vector type: Worm Expression ; FLP/FRT
Growth in bacteria
  Bacterial resistance: Ampicillin, 100 μg/mL
  Growth temperature: 37°C
  Growth strain: DH5alpha
  Copy number: High Copy
Gene/Insert
  Gene/Insert name: <1xNLS-lacZ::unc-54(3’)
  Species: C. elegans (nematode), S. cerevisiae (budding yeast)
  Tag / fusion protein: 1xNLS (N terminal on insert)
  Cloning method: Restriction Enzyme
  Sequencing primers: 5′ M13R
Terms and licenses: Academic/Nonprofit Terms; Industry Terms: Not Available to Industry
How to cite: pGC78 was a gift from Jane Hubbard (Addgene plasmid # 19654 ; http://n2t.net/addgene:19654 ; RRID:Addgene_19654)
