[The description below was written by a language model from this plasmid's Addgene catalogue record and pLannotate feature annotations shown in this document.]
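Description:
pGC78 is a Caenorhabditis elegans expression plasmid built on the pPD95.03 backbone and belonging to a FLP/FRT ("FLP-Out") toolkit for controlled gene expression in the worm. It is maintained in E. coli as a high-copy plasmid through a ColE1/pUC-type origin and selected with ampicillin via the β-lactamase gene and its promoter. Residual backbone elements annotated in the 7,290 nt sequence include fragments of rop, bom and lacI, as well as the lac promoter, operator and CAP binding site; these are cloning-vector remnants rather than functional parts of the worm cassette.

The payload, written as "<1xNLS-lacZ::unc-54(3')", consists of a single FRT site (the "<" symbol, annotated on the minus strand near the start of the sequence) placed upstream of an E. coli lacZ coding sequence carrying one N-terminal nuclear localization signal, followed by the unc-54 3' region that supplies 3' UTR and polyadenylation signals in C. elegans. The short trpS fragment immediately before lacZ probably belongs to the lacZ fusion carried in this vector family. The aex-5 fragment downstream probably reflects genomic sequence carried along with the unc-54 3' region, which is not annotated as such. No worm promoter is recorded or annotated upstream of the FRT, so the plasmid appears to be a promoterless module. The record does not say how it was combined with other parts. In a FLP-Out design, FLP recombinase from the yeast 2μ plasmid excises a segment flanked by two FRT sites, bringing a promoter next to a downstream reporter. Here that reporter would be nuclear β-galactosidase, which marks cells where recombination has occurred.
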