Features (pLannotate 1.2.2; 13 found; start..end, strand, type, name):
     35..82      -  protein_bind   FRT: FLP-mediated recombination occurs in the 8-bp core sequence TCTAGAAA (Turan and Bode, 2011). FLP recombinase from the Saccharomyces cerevisiae 2μ plasmid
    217..300     +  CDS            trpS (fragment): SYW_ECOLI - Experimental evidence at protein level: Swiss-Prot protein existence level 1. Catalyzes the attachment of tryptophan to tRNA(Trp). Amino acylates tRNA(Trp) with both L- and D-tryptophan, although D-tryptophan is a poor substrate (PubMed:10918062). From Escherichia coli (strain K12).
    307..3861    +  CDS            lacZ: BGAL_ECOLI - Experimental evidence at protein level: Swiss-Prot protein existence level 1. From Escherichia coli (strain K12).
   4478..4573    +  CDS            aex-5 (fragment): AEX5_CAEEL - Also known as kpc-3 From Caenorhabditis elegans.
   4701..4736    +  CDS            rop (fragment): Rop protein, which maintains plasmids at low copy number; rop
   4838..4937    +  misc_feature   bom (fragment): basis of mobility region from pBR322
   5035..5139    +  promoter       AmpR promoter: bla
   5140..6000    +  CDS            AmpR: β-lactamase; bla; confers resistance to ampicillin, carbenicillin, and related antibiotics
   6171..6759    +  rep_origin     ori: high-copy-number ColE1/pMB1/pBR322/pUC origin of replication
   6942..7034    +  CDS            lacI (fragment): lac repressor; lacI; The lac repressor binds to the lac operator to inhibit transcription in E. coli. This inhibition can be relieved by adding lactose or isopropyl-β-D-thiogalactopyranoside (IPTG).
   7047..7068    +  protein_bind   CAP binding site: CAP binding activates transcription in the presence of cAMP. E. coli catabolite activator protein
   7083..7113    +  promoter       lac promoter: promoter for the E. coli lac operon
   7121..7137    +  protein_bind   lac operator: The lac repressor binds to the lac operator to inhibit transcription in E. coli. This inhibition can be relieved by adding lactose or isopropyl-β-D-thiogalactopyranoside (IPTG). lac repressor encoded by lacI
>Addgene plasmid #19654 | pGC78 | depositor full sequence | sequence record 9286 | Author sequence
AAGCTTGCATGCAAGCTAGCTTCAAAAGCGCTCTGAAGTTCCTATACTTTCTAGAGAATAGGAACTTCGG
AATAGGAACTTCAAGATCCCCGGGATTGGCCAAAGGACCCAAAGGTATGTTTCGAATGATACTAACATAA
CATAGAACATTTTCAGGAGGACCCTTGGAGGGTACCGAGCTCAGAAAAAATGACTGCTCCAAAGAAGAAG
CGTAAGGTACCGGTGGGTGAAGACCAGAAACAGCACCTCGAACTGAGCCGCGATATTGCCCAGCGTTTCA
ACGCGCTGTATGGCGAGATCGATCCCGTCGTTTTACAACGTCGTGACTGGGAAAACCCTGGCGTTACCCA
ACTTAATCGCCTTGCAGCACATCCCCCTTTCGCCAGCTGGCGTAATAGCGAAGAGGCCCGCACCGATCGC
CCTTCCCAACAGTTGCGAAGGTAAGTTTAAACAGATCCATACTAACTAACTTGTTCTGACATAATTTTCA
GCTTGAATGGCGAATGGCGCTTTGCCTGGTTTCCGGCACCAGAAGCGGTGCCGGAAAGCTGGCTGGAGTG
CGATCTTCCTGAGGCCGATACTGTCGTCGTCCCCTCAAACTGGCAGATGCACGGTTACGATGCGCCCATC
TACACCAACGTAACCTATCCCATTACGGTCAATCCGCCGTTTGTTCCCACGGAGAATCCGACGGGTTGTT
ACTCGCTCACATTTAATGTTGATGAAAGCTGGCTACAGGAAGGCCAGACGCGAATTATTTTTGATGGCGT
TAACTCGGCGTTTCATCTGTGGTGCAACGGGCGCTGGGTCGGTTACGGCCAGGTAAGTTTAATTAAGTTG
ATACTAACTAACAAAGATCTGATTAATTTTCAGGACAGTCGTTTGCCGTCTGAATTTGACCTGAGCGCAT
TTTTACGCGCCGGAGAAAACCGCCTCGCGGTGATGGTGCTGCGTTGGAGTGACGGCAGTTATCTGGAAGA
TCAGGATATGTGGCGGATGAGCGGCATTTTCCGTGACGTCTCGTTGCTGCATAAACCGACTACACAAATC
AGCGATTTCCATGTTGCCACTCGCTTTAATGATGATTTCTCCCGCGCTGTACTGGAGGCTGAAGTCCAGG
TAAGTTTAAACAGGATCTTACTAACTAACATGCTAACACTGAATTTTCAGATGTGCGGCGAGTTGCGTGA
CTACCTACGGGTAACAGTTTCTTTATGGCAGGGTGAAACGCAGGTCGCCAGCGGCACCGCGCCTTTCGGC
GGTGAAATTATCGATGAGCGTGGTGGTTATGCCGATCGCGTCACACTACGTCTGAACGTCGAAAACCCGA
AACTGTGGAGCGCCGAAATCCCGAATCTCTATCGTGCGGTGGTTGAACTGCACACCGCCGACGGCACGCT
GATTGAAGCAGAAGCCTGCGATGTCGGTTTCCGCGAGGTGCGGATTGAAAATGGTCTGCTGCTGCTGAAC
GGCAAGCCGTTGCTGATTCGAGGCGTTAACCGTCACGAGCATCATCCTCTGCATGGTCAGGTCATGGATG
AGCAGACGATGGTGCAGGATGTAAGTTTAAACTATTCGTTACTAACTAACTTTAAACATTTAAATTTTCA
GATCCTGCTGATGAAGCAGAACAACTTTAACGCCGTGCGCTGTTCGCATTATCCGAACCATCCGCTGTGG
TACACGCTGTGCGACCGCTACGGCCTGTATGTGGTGGATGAAGCCAATATTGAAACCCACGGCATGGTGC
CAATGAATCGTCTGACCGATGATCCGCGCTGGCTACCGGCGATGAGCGAACGCGTAACGCGAATGGTGCA
GCGCGATCGTAATCACCCGAGTGTGATCATCTGGTCGCTGGGGAATGGTAAGTTTAAACAGTTGAATACT
AACTAACGGAGATCTTTGAAATTTTCAGAATCAGGCCACGGCGCTAATCACGACGCGCTGTATCGCTGGA
TCAAATCTGTCGATCCTTCCCGCCCGGTGCAGTATGAAGGCGGCGGAGCCGACACCACGGCCACCGATAT
TATTTGCCCGATGTACGCGCGCGTGGATGAAGACCAGCCCTTCCCGGCTGTGCCGAAATGGTCCATCAAA
AAATGGCTTTCGCTACCTGGAGAGACGCGCCCGCTGATTCTTTGCGAGGTAAGTTTAAACAGAACTCTAC
TAACTAACACATTAGATCCTAATTTTCAGTACGCTCACGCGATGGGCAACAGTCTTGGCGGTTTCGCTAA
ATACTGGCAGGCGTTTCGTCAGTATCCCCGTTTACAGGGCGGCTTCGTCTGGGACTGGGTGGATCAGTCG
CTGATTAAATATGATGAAAACGGCAACCCGTGGTCGGCTTACGGCGGTGATTTTGGCGATACGCCGAACG
ATCGCCAGTTCTGTATGAACGGTCTGGTCTTTGCCGACCGCACGCCGCATCCAGCGTAAGTTTAAACAAT
AACCTACTAACTAACGTAGATAATTTAAATTTTCAGGCTGACGGAAGCAAAACACCAGCAGCAGTTTTTC
CAGTTCCGTTTATCCGGGCAAACCATCGAAGTGACCAGCGAATACCTGTTCCGTCATAGCGATAACGAGC
TCCTGCACTGGATGGTGGCGCTGGATGGTAAGCCGCTGGCAAGCGGTGAAGTGCCTCTGGATGTCGCTCC
ACAAGGTAAACAGTTGATTGAACTGCCTGAACTACCGCAGCCGGAGAGCGCCGGGCAACTCTGGCTCACA
GTACGCGTAGTGCAACCGAACGCGACCGCATGGTCAGAAGCCGGGCACATCAGCGCATGGCAGCAGTGGA
GGTAAGTTTAAACAAGATCCTACTAACTAACTCTACATTGATGAATTTTCAGACTGGCGGAAAACCTCAG
TGTGACGCTCCCCGCCGCGTCCCACGCCATCCCGCATCTGACCACCAGCGAAATGGATTTTTGCATCGAG
CTGGGTAATAAGCGTTGGCAATTTAACCGCCAGTCAGGCTTTCTTTCACAGATGTGGATTGGCGATAAAA
AACAACTGCTGACGCCGCTGCGCGATCAGTTCACCCGTGCACCGCTGGATAACGACATTGGCGTAAGTGA
AGCGACCCGCATTGACCCTAACGCCTGGGTCGGTAAGTTTAAACAAAGTTGTACTAACTAACGAAGATCT
TGATAATTTTCAGAACGCTGGAAGGCGGCGGGCCATTACCAGGCCGAAGCAGCGTTGTTGCAGTGCACGG
CAGATACACTTGCTGATGCGGTGCTGATTACGACCGCTCACGCGTGGCAGCATCAGGGGAAAACCTTATT
TATCAGCCGGAAAACCTACCGGATTGATGGTAGTGGTCAAATGGCGATTACCGTTGATGTTGAAGTGGCG
AGCGATACACCGCATCCGGCGCGGATTGGCCTGAACTGCCAGCTGGCGCAGGTAGCAGAGCGGGTAAACT
GGCTCGGATTAGGGCCGCAAGAAAACTATCCCGACCGCCTTACTGCCGCCTGTTTTGACCGCTGGGATCT
GCCATTGTCAGACATGTAGTAAGTTTAAACTTGATAGTACTAACTAACATGTTTCATTTAAATTTTCAGT
ACCCCGTACGTCTTCCCGAGCGAAAACGGTCTGCGCTGCGGGACGCGCGAATTGAATTATGGCCCACACC
AGTGGCGCGGCGACTTCCAGTTCAACATCAGCCGCTACAGTCAACAGCAACTGATGGAAACCAGCCATCG
CCATCTGCTGCACGCGGAAGAAGGCACATGGCTGAATATCGACGGTTTCCATATGGGGATTGGTGGCGAC
GACTCCTGGAGCCCGTCAGTATCGGCGGAATTCCAACTGAGCGCCGGTCGCTACCATTACCAACTTGTCT
GGTGTCAAAAATAATAGGGGCCGCTGTCATCAGAGTAAGTTTAAACTGAGTTCTACTAACTAACGAGTAA
TATTTAAATTTTCAGCATCTCGCGCCCGTGCCTCTGACTTCTAAGTCCAATTACTCTTCAACATCCCTAC
ATGCTCTTTCTCCCTGTGCTCCCACCCCCTATTTTTGTTATTATCAAAAAAACTTCTTCTTAATTTCTTT
GTTTTTTAGCTTCTTTTAAGTCACCTCTAACAATGAAATTGTGTAGATTCAAAAATAGAATTAATTCGTA
ATAAAAAGTCGAAAAAAATTGTGCTCCCTCCCCCCATTAATAATAATTCTATCCCAAAATCTACACAATG
TTCTGTGTACACTTCTTATGTTTTTTTTACTTCTGATAAATTTTTTTTGAAACATCATAGAAAAAACCGC
ACACAAAATACCTTATCATATGTTACGTTTCAGTTTATGACCGCAATTTTTATTTCTTCGCACGTCTGGG
CCTCTCATGACGTCAAATCATGCTCATCGTGAAAAAGTTTTGGAGTATTTTTGGAATTTTTCAATCAAGT
GAAAGTTTATGAAATTAATTTTCCTGCTTTTGCTTTTTGGGGGTTTCCCCTATTGTTTGTCAAGAGTTTC
GAGGACGGCGTTTTTCTTGCTAAAATCACAAGTATTGATGAGCACGATGCAAGAAAGATCGGAAGAAGGT
TTGGGTTTGAGGCTCAGTGGAAGGTGAGTAGAAGTTGATAATTTGAAAGTGGAGTAGTGTCTATGGGGTT
TTTGCCTTAAATGACAGAATACATTCCCAATATACCAAACATAACTGTTTCCTACTAGTCGGCCGTACGG
GCCCTTTCGTCTCGCGCGTTTCGGTGATGACGGTGAAAACCTCTGACACATGCAGCTCCCGGAGACGGTC
ACAGCTTGTCTGTAAGCGGATGCCGGGAGCAGACAAGCCCGTCAGGGCGCGTCAGCGGGTGTTGGCGGGT
GTCGGGGCTGGCTTAACTATGCGGCATCAGAGCAGATTGTACTGAGAGTGCACCATATGCGGTGTGAAAT
ACCGCACAGATGCGTAAGGAGAAAATACCGCATCAGGCGGCCTTAAGGGCCTCGTGATACGCCTATTTTT
ATAGGTTAATGTCATGATAATAATGGTTTCTTAGACGTCAGGTGGCACTTTTCGGGGAAATGTGCGCGGA
ACCCCTATTTGTTTATTTTTCTAAATACATTCAAATATGTATCCGCTCATGAGACAATAACCCTGATAAA
TGCTTCAATAATATTGAAAAAGGAAGAGTATGAGTATTCAACATTTCCGTGTCGCCCTTATTCCCTTTTT
TGCGGCATTTTGCCTTCCTGTTTTTGCTCACCCAGAAACGCTGGTGAAAGTAAAAGATGCTGAAGATCAG
TTGGGTGCACGAGTGGGTTACATCGAACTGGATCTCAACAGCGGTAAGATCCTTGAGAGTTTTCGCCCCG
AAGAACGTTTTCCAATGATGAGCACTTTTAAAGTTCTGCTATGTGGCGCGGTATTATCCCGTATTGACGC
CGGGCAAGAGCAACTCGGTCGCCGCATACACTATTCTCAGAATGACTTGGTTGAGTACTCACCAGTCACA
GAAAAGCATCTTACGGATGGCATGACAGTAAGAGAATTATGCAGTGCTGCCATAACCATGAGTGATAACA
CTGCGGCCAACTTACTTCTGACAACGATCGGAGGACCGAAGGAGCTAACCGCTTTTTTGCACAACATGGG
GGATCATGTAACTCGCCTTGATCGTTGGGAACCGGAGCTGAATGAAGCCATACCAAACGACGAGCGTGAC
ACCACGATGCCTGTAGCAATGGCAACAACGTTGCGCAAACTATTAACTGGCGAACTACTTACTCTAGCTT
CCCGGCAACAATTAATAGACTGGATGGAGGCGGATAAAGTTGCAGGACCACTTCTGCGCTCGGCCCTTCC
GGCTGGCTGGTTTATTGCTGATAAATCTGGAGCCGGTGAGCGTGGGTCTCGCGGTATCATTGCAGCACTG
GGGCCAGATGGTAAGCCCTCCCGTATCGTAGTTATCTACACGACGGGGAGTCAGGCAACTATGGATGAAC
GAAATAGACAGATCGCTGAGATAGGTGCCTCACTGATTAAGCATTGGTAACTGTCAGACCAAGTTTACTC
ATATATACTTTAGATTGATTTAAAACTTCATTTTTAATTTAAAAGGATCTAGGTGAAGATCCTTTTTGAT
AATCTCATGACCAAAATCCCTTAACGTGAGTTTTCGTTCCACTGAGCGTCAGACCCCGTAGAAAAGATCA
AAGGATCTTCTTGAGATCCTTTTTTTCTGCGCGTAATCTGCTGCTTGCAAACAAAAAAACCACCGCTACC
AGCGGTGGTTTGTTTGCCGGATCAAGAGCTACCAACTCTTTTTCCGAAGGTAACTGGCTTCAGCAGAGCG
CAGATACCAAATACTGTCCTTCTAGTGTAGCCGTAGTTAGGCCACCACTTCAAGAACTCTGTAGCACCGC
CTACATACCTCGCTCTGCTAATCCTGTTACCAGTGGCTGCTGCCAGTGGCGATAAGTCGTGTCTTACCGG
GTTGGACTCAAGACGATAGTTACCGGATAAGGCGCAGCGGTCGGGCTGAACGGGGGGTTCGTGCACACAG
CCCAGCTTGGAGCGAACGACCTACACCGAACTGAGATACCTACAGCGTGAGCATTGAGAAAGCGCCACGC
TTCCCGAAGGGAGAAAGGCGGACAGGTATCCGGTAAGCGGCAGGGTCGGAACAGGAGAGCGCACGAGGGA
GCTTCCAGGGGGAAACGCCTGGTATCTTTATAGTCCTGTCGGGTTTCGCCACCTCTGACTTGAGCGTCGA
TTTTTGTGATGCTCGTCAGGGGGGCGGAGCCTATGGAAAAACGCCAGCAACGCGGCCTTTTTACGGTTCC
TGGCCTTTTGCTGGCCTTTTGCTCACATGTTCTTTCCTGCGTTATCCCCTGATTCTGTGGATAACCGTAT
TACCGCCTTTGAGTGAGCTGATACCGCTCGCCGCAGCCGAACGACCGAGCGCAGCGAGTCAGTGAGCGAG
GAAGCGGAAGAGCGCCCAATACGCAAACCGCCTCTCCCCGCGCGTTGGCCGATTCATTAATGCAGCTGGC
ACGACAGGTTTCCCGACTGGAAAGCGGGCAGTGAGCGCAACGCAATTAATGTGAGTTAGCTCACTCATTA
GGCACCCCAGGCTTTACACTTTATGCTTCCGGCTCGTATGTTGTGTGGAATTGTGAGCGGATAACAATTT
CACACAGGAAACAGCTATGACCATGATTACGCCAAGCTGTAAGTTTAAACATGATCTTACTAACTAACTA
TTCTCATTTAAATTTTCAGAGCTTAAAAATGGCTGAAATCACTCACAACGATGGATACGCTAACAACTTG
GAAATGAAAT
