>Addgene plasmid #19654 | pGC78 | addgene partial sequence | sequence record 25479 | 19654 with M13R
TGATCTTACTAACTAACTATTCTCATTTAAATTTTCAGAGCTTAAAAATGGCTGAAATCACTCACAACGA
TGGATACGCTAACAACTTGGAAATGAAATAAGCTTGCATGCAAGCTAGCTTCAAAAGCGCTCTGAAGTTC
CTATACTTTCTAGAGAATAGGAACTTCGGAATAGGAACTTCAAGATCCCCGGGATTGGCCAAAGGACCCA
AAGGTATGTTTCGAATGATACTAACATAACATAGAACATTTTCAGGAGGACCCTTGGAGGGTACCGAGCT
CAGAAAAAATGACTGCTCCAAAGAAGAAGCGTAAGGTACCGGTGGGTGAAGACCAGAAACAGCACCTCGA
ACTGAGCCGCGATATTGCCCAGCGTTTCAACGCGCTGTATGGCGAGATCGATCCCGTCGTTTTACAACGT
CGTGACTGGGAAAACCCTGGCGTTACCCAACTTAATCGCCTTGCAGCACATCCCCCTTTCGCCAGCTGGC
GTAATAGCGAAGAGGCCCGCACCGATCGCCCTTCCCAACAGTTGCGAAGGTAAGTTTAAACAGATCCATA
CTAACTAACTTGTTCTGAC
